>Addgene plasmid #216088 | pRDA_836 | addgene full sequence | sequence record 431404 | Addgene NGS Result
GTCGACGGATCGGGAGATCTCCCGATCCCCTATGGTGCACTCTCAGTACAATCTGCTCTGATGCCGCATA
GTTAAGCCAGTATCTGCTCCCTGCTTGTGTGTTGGAGGTCGCTGAGTAGTGCGCGAGCAAAATTTAAGCT
ACAACAAGGCAAGGCTTGACCGACAATTGCATGAAGAATCTGCTTAGGGTTAGGCGTTTTGCGCTGCTTC
GCGATGTACGGGCCAGATATACGCGTTGACATTGATTATTGACTAGTTATTAATAGTAATCAATTACGGG
GTCATTAGTTCATAGCCCATATATGGAGTTCCGCGTTACATAACTTACGGTAAATGGCCCGCCTGGCTGA
CCGCCCAACGACCCCCGCCCATTGACGTCAATAATGACGTATGTTCCCATAGTAACGCCAATAGGGACTT
TCCATTGACGTCAATGGGTGGAGTATTTACGGTAAACTGCCCACTTGGCAGTACATCAAGTGTATCATAT
GCCAAGTACGCCCCCTATTGACGTCAATGACGGTAAATGGCCCGCCTGGCATTATGCCCAGTACATGACC
TTATGGGACTTTCCTACTTGGCAGTACATCTACGTATTAGTCATCGCTATTACCATGGTGATGCGGTTTT
GGCAGTACATCAATGGGCGTGGATAGCGGTTTGACTCACGGGGATTTCCAAGTCTCCACCCCATTGACGT
CAATGGGAGTTTGTTTTGGCACCAAAATCAACGGGACTTTCCAAAATGTCGTAACAACTCCGCCCCATTG
ACGCAAATGGGCGGTAGGCGTGTACGGTGGGAGGTCTATATAAGCAGCGCGTTTTGCCTGTACTGGGTCT
CTCTGGTTAGACCAGATCTGAGCCTGGGAGCTCTCTGGCTAACTAGGGAACCCACTGCTTAAGCCTCAAT
AAAGCTTGCCTTGAGTGCTTCAAGTAGTGTGTGCCCGTCTGTTGTGTGACTCTGGTAACTAGAGATCCCT
CAGACCCTTTTAGTCAGTGTGGAAAATCTCTAGCAGTGGCGCCCGAACAGGGACTTGAAAGCGAAAGGGA
AACCAGAGGAGCTCTCTCGACGCAGGACTCGGCTTGCTGAAGCGCGCACGGCAAGAGGCGAGGGGCGGCG
ACTGGTGAGTACGCCAAAAATTTTGACTAGCGGAGGCTAGAAGGAGAGAGATGGGTGCGAGAGCGTCAGT
ATTAAGCGGGGGAGAATTAGATCGCGATGGGAAAAAATTCGGTTAAGGCCAGGGGGAAAGAAAAAATATA
AATTAAAACATATAGTATGGGCAAGCAGGGAGCTAGAACGATTCGCAGTTAATCCTGGCCTGTTAGAAAC
ATCAGAAGGCTGTAGACAAATACTGGGACAGCTACAACCATCCCTTCAGACAGGATCAGAAGAACTTAGA
TCATTATATAATACAGTAGCAACCCTCTATTGTGTGCATCAAAGGATAGAGATAAAAGACACCAAGGAAG
CTTTAGACAAGATAGAGGAAGAGCAAAACAAAAGTAAGACCACCGCACAGCAAGCGGCCGCTGATCTTCA
GACCTGGAGGAGGAGATATGAGGGACAATTGGAGAAGTGAATTATATAAATATAAAGTAGTAAAAATTGA
ACCATTAGGAGTAGCACCCACCAAGGCAAAGAGAAGAGTGGTGCAGAGAGAAAAAAGAGCAGTGGGAATA
GGAGCTTTGTTCCTTGGGTTCTTGGGAGCAGCAGGAAGCACTATGGGCGCAGCGTCAATGACGCTGACGG
TACAGGCCAGACAATTATTGTCTGGTATAGTGCAGCAGCAGAACAATTTGCTGAGGGCTATTGAGGCGCA
ACAGCATCTGTTGCAACTCACAGTCTGGGGCATCAAGCAGCTCCAGGCAAGAATCCTGGCTGTGGAAAGA
TACCTAAAGGATCAACAGCTCCTGGGGATTTGGGGTTGCTCTGGAAAACTCATTTGCACCACTGCTGTGC
CTTGGAATGCTAGTTGGAGTAATAAATCTCTGGAACAGATTTGGAATCACACGACCTGGATGGAGTGGGA
CAGAGAAATTAACAATTACACAAGCTTAATACACTCCTTAATTGAAGAATCGCAAAACCAGCAAGAAAAG
AATGAACAAGAATTATTGGAATTAGATAAATGGGCAAGTTTGTGGAATTGGTTTAACATAACAAATTGGC
TGTGGTATATAAAATTATTCATAATGATAGTAGGAGGCTTGGTAGGTTTAAGAATAGTTTTTGCTGTACT
TTCTATAGTGAATAGAGTTAGGCAGGGATATTCACCATTATCGTTTCAGACCCACCTCCCAACCCCGAGG
GGACCCGACAGGCCCGAAGGAATAGAAGAAGAAGGTGGAGAGAGAGACAGAGACAGATCCATTCGATTAG
TGAACGGATCGGCACTGCGTGCGCCAATTCTGCAGACAAATGGCAGTATTCATCCACAATTTTAAAAGAA
AAGGGGGGATTGGGGGGTACAGTGCAGGGGAAAGAATAGTAGACATAATAGCAACAGACATACAAACTAA
AGAATTACAAAAACAAATTACAAAAATTCAAAATTTTCGGGTTTATTACAGGGACAGCAGAGATCCAGTT
TGGTTAATTAAGGTACCGGGCAGAGAGGGCCTATTTCCCATGATTCCTTCATATTTGCATATACGATACA
AGGCTGTTAGAGAGATAATTAGAATTAATTTGACTGTAAACACAAAGATATTAGTACAAAATACGTGACG
TAGAAAGTAATAATTTCTTGGGTAGTTTGCAGTTTTAAAATTATGTTTTAAAATGGACTATCATATGCTT
ACCGTAACTTGAAAGTATTTCGATTTCTTGGCTTTATATATCTTGTGGAAAGGACGAAACACCGTTGTGC
CTGCCGGCCGTGTGGTTTAAGAGCTATGCTGGAAACAGCATAGCAAGTTTAAATAAGGCTAGTCCGTTAT
CAACTTGAAAAAGTGGCACCGAGTCGGTGCTTTTTTGAACACGGCTCCGGTGCCCGTCAGTGGGCAGAGC
GCACATCGCCCACAGTCCCCGAGAAGTTGGGGGGAGGGGTCGGCAATTGATCCGGTGCCTAGAGAAGGTG
GCGCGGGGTAAACTGGGAAAGTGATGTCGTGTACTGGCTCCGCCTTTTTCCCGAGGGTGGGGGAGAACCG
TATATAAGTGCAGTAGTCGCCGTGAACGTTCTTTTTCGCAACGGGTTTGCCGCCAGAACACAGGTAAGTG
CCGTGTGTGGTTCCCGCGGGCCTGGCCTCTTTACGGGTTATGGCCCTTGCGTGCCTTGAATTACTTCCAC
CTGGCTGCAGTACGTGATTCTTGATCCCGAGCTTCGGGTTGGAAGTGGGTGGGAGAGTTCGAGGCCTTGC
GCTTAAGGAGCCCCTTCGCCTCGTGCTTGAGTTGAGGCCTGGCCTGGGCGCTGGGGCCGCCGCGTGCGAA
TCTGGTGGCACCTTCGCGCCTGTCTCGCTGCTTTCGATAAGTCTCTAGCCATTTAAAATTTTTGATGACC
TGCTGCGACGCTTTTTTTCTGGCAAGATAGTCTTGTAAATGCGGGCCAAGATCTGCACACTGGTATTTCG
GTTTTTGGGGCCGCGGGCGGCGACGGGGCCCGTGCGTCCCAGCGCACATGTTCGGCGAGGCGGGGCCTGC
GAGCGCGGCCACCGAGAATCGGACGGGGGTAGTCTCAAGCTGGCCGGCCTGCTCTGGTGCCTGGCCTCGC
GCCGCCGTGTATCGCCCCGCCCTGGGCGGCAAGGCTGGCCCGGTCGGCACCAGTTGCGTGAGCGGAAAGA
TGGCCGCTTCCCGGCCCTGCTGCAGGGAGCTCAAAATGGAGGACGCGGCGCTCGGGAGAGCGGGCGGGTG
AGTCACCCACACAAAGGAAAAGGGCCTTTCCGTCCTCAGCCGTCGCTTCATGTGACTCCACGGAGTACCG
GGCGCCGTCCAGGCACCTCGATTAGTTCTCGAGCTTTTGGAGTACGTCGTCTTTAGGTTGGGGGGAGGGG
TTTTATGCGATGGAGTTTCCCCACACTGAGTGGGTGGAGACTGAAGTTAGGCCAGCTTGGCACTTGATGT
AATTCTCCTTGGAATTTGCCCTTTTTGAGTTTGGATCTTGGTTCATTCTCAAGCCTCAGACAGTGGTTCA
AAGTTTTTTTCTTCCATTTCAGGTGTCGTGAAGGAGCCACCATGACCGAGTACAAGCCCACGGTGCGCCT
CGCCACCCGCGACGACGTCCCCAGGGCCGTACGCACCCTCGCCGCCGCGTTCGCCGACTACCCCGCCACG
CGCCACACCGTCGATCCGGACCGCCACATCGAGCGGGTCACCGAGCTGCAAGAACTCTTCCTCACGCGCG
TCGGGCTCGACATCGGCAAGGTGTGGGTCGCGGACGACGGCGCCGCCGTGGCGGTCTGGACCACGCCGGA
GAGCGTCGAAGCGGGGGCGGTGTTCGCCGAGATCGGCCCGCGCATGGCCGAGTTGAGCGGTTCCCGGCTG
GCCGCGCAGCAACAGATGGAAGGCCTCCTGGCGCCGCACCGGCCCAAGGAGCCCGCGTGGTTCCTGGCCA
CCGTCGGAGTCTCGCCCGACCACCAGGGCAAGGGTCTGGGCAGCGCCGTCGTGCTCCCCGGAGTGGAGGC
GGCCGAGCGCGCCGGGGTGCCCGCCTTCCTGGAGACCTCCGCGCCCCGCAACCTCCCCTTCTACGAGCGG
CTCGGCTTCACCGTCACCGCCGACGTCGAGGTGCCCGAAGGACCGCGCACCTGGTGCATGACCCGCAAGC
CCGGTGCCGGAAGCTAATAGGACTCAGTTACGATGCATTCGAAAATCAACCTCTGGATTACAAAATTTGT
GAAAGATTGACTGGTATTCTTAACTATGTTGCTCCTTTTACGCTATGTGGATACGCTGCTTTAATGCCTT
TGTATCATGCTATTGCTTCCCGTATGGCTTTCATTTTCTCCTCCTTGTATAAATCCTGGTTGCTGTCTCT
TTATGAGGAGTTGTGGCCCGTTGTCAGGCAACGTGGCGTGGTGTGCACTGTGTTTGCTGACGCAACCCCC
ACTGGTTGGGGCATTGCCACCACCTGTCAGCTCCTTTCCGGGACTTTCGCTTTCCCCCTCCCTATTGCCA
CGGCGGAACTCATCGCCGCCTGCCTTGCCCGCTGCTGGACAGGGGCTCGGCTGTTGGGCACTGACAATTC
CGTGGTGTTGTCGGGGAAATCATCGTCCTTTCCTTGGCTGCTCGCCTGTGTTGCCACCTGGATTCTGCGC
GGGACGTCCTTCTGCTACGTCCCTTCGGCCCTCAATCCAGCGGACCTTCCTTCCCGCGGCCTGCTGCCGG
CTCTGCGGCCTCTTCCGCGTCCTCGCCTTCGCCCTCAGACGAGTCGGATCTCCCTTTGGGCCGCCTCCCC
GCGTCGACTTTAAGACCAATGACTTACAAGGCAGCTGTAGATCTTAGCCACTTTTTAAAAGAAAAGGGGG
GACTGGAAGGGCTAATTCACTCCCAACGAAGATAAGATCTGCTTTTTGCTTGTACTGGGTCTCTCTGGTT
AGACCAGATCTGAGCCTGGGAGCTCTCTGGCTAACTAGGGAACCCACTGCTTAAGCCTCAATAAAGCTTG
CCTTGAGTGCTTCAAGTAGTGTGTGCCCGTCTGTTGTGTGACTCTGGTAACTAGAGATCCCTCAGACCCT
TTTAGTCAGTGTGGAAAATCTCTAGCAGGGCCCGTTTAAACCCGCTGATCAGCCTCGACTGTGCCTTCTA
GTTGCCAGCCATCTGTTGTTTGCCCCTCCCCCGTGCCTTCCTTGACCCTGGAAGGTGCCACTCCCACTGT
CCTTTCCTAATAAAATGAGGAAATTGCATCGCATTGTCTGAGTAGGTGTCATTCTATTCTGGGGGGTGGG
GTGGGGCAGGACAGCAAGGGGGAGGATTGGGAAGATAATAGCAGGCATGCTGGGGATGCGGTGGGCTCTA
TGGCTTCTGAGGCGGAAAGAACCAGCTGGGGCTCTAGGGGGTATCCCC
[124 nt withheld, positions 5999-6122]
C
[91 nt withheld, positions 6124-6214]
A
[49 nt withheld, positions 6216-6264]
CCTTTGACGTTGGAGTCCACGTTCTTT
[37 nt withheld, positions 6292-6328]
ACCCTATCTCGGTCTATTCTTTTGATTTATAAGGGATTTTGCCGATTTCGGCCTATTGGTTAAAAAATGA
GCTGATTTAACAAAAATTTAACGCGAATTAATTCTGTGGAATGTGTGTCAGTTAGGGTGTGGAAAGTCCC
CAGGCTCCCCAGCAGGCAGAAGTATGCAAAGCATGCATCTCAATTAGTCAGCAACCAGGTGTGGAAAGTC
CCCAGGCTCCCCAGCAGGCAGAAGTATGCAAAGCATGCATCTCAATTAGTCAGCAACCATAGTCCCGCCC
CTAACTCCGCCCATCCCGCCCCTAACTCCGCCCAGTTCCGCCCATTCTCCGCCCCATGGCTGACTAATTT
TTTTTATTTATGCAGAGGCCGAGGCCGCCTCTGCCTCTGAGCTATTCCAGAAGTAGTGAGGAGGCTTTTT
TGGAGGCCTAGGCTTTTGCAAAAAGCTCCCGGGAGCTTGTATATCCATTTTCGGATCTGATCAGCACGTG
TTGACAATTAATCATCGGCATAGTATATCGGCATAGTATAATACGACAAGGTGAGGAACTAAACCATGGC
CAAGTTGACCAGTGCCGTTCCGGTGCTCACCGCGCGCGACGTCGCCGGAGCGGTCGAGTTCTGGACCGAC
CGGCTCGGGTTCTCCCGGGACTTCGTGGAGGACGACTTCGCCGGTGTGGTCCGGGACGACGTGACCCTGT
TCATCAGCGCGGTCCAGGACCAGGTGGTGCCGGACAACACCCTGGCCTGGGTGTGGGTGCGCGGCCTGGA
CGAGCTGTACGCCGAGTGGTCGGAGGTCGTGTCCACGAACTTCCGGGACGCCTCCGGGCCGGCCATGACC
GAGATCGGCGAGCAGCCGTGGGGGCGGGAGTTCGCCCTGCGCGACCCGGCCGGCAACTGCGTGCACTTCG
TGGCCGAGGAGCAGGACTGACACGTGCTACGAGATTTCGATTCCACCGCCGCCTTCTATGAAAGGTTGGG
CTTCGGAATCGTTTTCCGGGACGCCGGCTGGATGATCCTCCAGCGCGGGGATCTCATGCTGGAGTTCTTC
GCCCACCCCAACTTGTTTATTGCAGCTTATAATGGTTACAAATAAAGCAATAGCATCACAAATTTCACAA
ATAAAGCATTTTTTTCACTGCATTCTAGTTGTGGTTTGTCCAAACTCATCAATGTATCTTATCATGTCTG
TATACCGTCGACCTCTAGCTAGAGCTTGGCGTAATCATGGTCATAGCTGTTTCCTGTGTGAAATTGTTAT
CCGCTCACAATTCCACACAACATACGAGCCGGAAGCATAAAGTGTAAAGCCTGGGGTGCCTAATGAGTGA
GCTAACTCACATTAATTGCGTTGCGCTCACTGCCCGCTTTCCAGTCGGGAAACCTGTCGTGCCAGCTGCA
TTAATGAATCGGCCAACGCGCGGGGAGAGGCGGTTTGCGTATTGGGCGCTCTTCCGCTTCCTCGCTCACT
GACTCGCTGCGCTCGGTCGTTCGGCTGCGGCGAGCGGTATCAGCTCACTCAAAGGCGGTAATACGGTTAT
CCACAGAATCAGGGGATAACGCAGGAAAGAACATGTGAGCAAAAGGCCAGCAAAAGGCCAGGAACCGTAA
AAAGGCCGCGTTGCTGGCGTTTTTCCATAGGCTCCGCCCCCCTGACGAGCATCACAAAAATCGACGCTCA
AGTCAGAGGTGGCGAAACCCGACAGGACTATAAAGATACCAGGCGTTTCCCCCTGGAAGCTCCCTCGTGC
GCTCTCCTGTTCCGACCCTGCCGCTTACCGGATACCTGTCCGCCTTTCTCCCTTCGGGAAGCGTGGCGCT
TTCTCATAGCTCACGCTGTAGGTATCTCAGTTCGGTGTAGGTCGTTCGCTCCAAGCTGGGCTGTGTGCAC
GAACCCCCCGTTCAGCCCGACCGCTGCGCCTTATCCGGTAACTATCGTCTTGAGTCCAACCCGGTAAGAC
ACGACTTATCGCCACTGGCAGCAGCCACTGGTAACAGGATTAGCAGAGCGAGGTATGTAGGCGGTGCTAC
AGAGTTCTTGAAGTGGTGGCCTAACTACGGCTACACTAGAAGAACAGTATTTGGTATCTGCGCTCTGCTG
AAGCCAGTTACCTTCGGAAAAAGAGTTGGTAGCTCTTGATCCGGCAAACAAACCACCGCTGGTAGCGGTG
GTTTTTTTGTTTGCAAGCAGCAGATTACGCGCAGAAAAAAAGGATCTCAAGAAGATCCTTTGATCTTTTC
TACGGGGTCTGACGCTCAGTGGAACGAAAACTCACGTTAAGGGATTTTGGTCATGAGATTATCAAAAAGG
ATCTTCACCTAGATCCTTTTAAATTAAAAATGAAGTTTTAAATCAATCTAAAGTATATATGAGTAAACTT
GGTCTGACAGTTACCAATGCTTAATCAGTGAGGCACCTATCTCAGCGATCTGTCTATTTCGTTCATCCAT
AGTTGCCTGACTCCCCGTCGTGTAGATAACTACGATACGGGAGGGCTTACCATCTGGCCCCAGTGCTGCA
ATGATACCGCGAGACCCACGCTCACCGGCTCCAGATTTATCAGCAATAAACCAGCCAGCCGGAAGGGCCG
AGCGCAGAAGTGGTCCTGCAACTTTATCCGCCTCCATCCAGTCTATTAATTGTTGCCGGGAAGCTAGAGT
AAGTAGTTCGCCAGTTAATAGTTTGCGCAACGTTGTTGCCATTGCTACAGGCATCGTGGTGTCACGCTCG
TCGTTTGGTATGGCTTCATTCAGCTCCGGTTCCCAACGATCAAGGCGAGTTACATGATCCCCCATGTTGT
GCAAAAAAGCGGTTAGCTCCTTCGGTCCTCCGATCGTTGTCAGAAGTAAGTTGGCCGCAGTGTTATCACT
CATGGTTATGGCAGCACTGCATAATTCTCTTACTGTCATGCCATCCGTAAGATGCTTTTCTGTGACTGGT
GAGTACTCAACCAAGTCATTCTGAGAATAGTGTATGCGGCGACCGAGTTGCTCTTGCCCGGCGTCAATAC
GGGATAATACCGCGCCACATAGCAGAACTTTAAAAGTGCTCATCATTGGAAAACGTTCTTCGGGGCGAAA
ACTCTCAAGGATCTTACCGCTGTTGAGATCCAGTTCGATGTAACCCACTCGTGCACCCAACTGATCTTCA
GCATCTTTTACTTTCACCAGCGTTTCTGGGTGAGCAAAAACAGGAAGGCAAAATGCCGCAAAAAAGGGAA
TAAGGGCGACACGGAAATGTTGAATACTCATACTCTTCCTTTTTCAATATTATTGAAGCATTTATCAGGG
TTATTGTCTCATGAGCGGATACATATTTGAATGTATTTAGAAAAATAAACAAATAGGGGTTCCGCGCACA
TTTCCCCGAAAAGTGCCACCTGAC
Features (pLannotate 1.2.2; 32 found; start..end, strand, type, name):
     31..83      -  misc_feature   bom (fragment): basis of mobility region from pBR322
    238..617     +  enhancer       CMV enhancer: human cytomegalovirus immediate early enhancer
    618..817     +  promoter       CMV promoter: human cytomegalovirus (CMV) immediate early promoter
    835..1015    +  LTR            5' LTR (truncated): truncated 5' long terminal repeat (LTR) from HIV-1
   1062..1187    +  misc_feature   HIV-1 Ψ: packaging signal of human immunodeficiency virus type 1
   1171..1534    +  CDS            HIV-1 gag (fragment): gag protein from human immunodeficiency virus 1; gag
   1680..1913    +  misc_feature   RRE: The Rev response element (RRE) of HIV-1 allows for Rev-dependent mRNA export from the nucleus to the cytoplasm.
   2290..2390    +  CDS            Rev (fragment): human immunodeficiency virus 1 (HIV-1) Rev protein; rev; enhances nuclear export of unspliced and incompletely spliced viral mRNAs
   2440..2557    +  misc_feature   cPPT/CTS: central polypurine tract and central termination sequence of HIV-1
   2615..2855    +  promoter       U6 promoter: RNA polymerase III promoter for human U6 snRNA
   2903..2970    +  misc_RNA       tracrRNA (fragment): trans-activating CRISPR RNA for the Streptococcus pyogenes CRISPR/Cas9 system
   3002..3213    +  promoter       EF-1α core promoter: core promoter for human elongation factor EF-1α
   3214..4152    +  intron         EF-1α intron A: intron upstream of the start codon of human EF-1α
   4172..4768    +  CDS            PuroR (fragment): puromycin N-acetyltransferase; pac from Streptomyces; confers resistance to puromycin
   4804..5392    +  misc_feature   WPRE: woodchuck hepatitis virus posttranscriptional regulatory element
   5388..5531    +  CDS            nef (fragment): NEF_HV1LA - Experimental evidence at protein level: Swiss-Prot protein existence level 1. Extracellular Nef protein targets CD4(+) T-lymphocytes for apoptosis by interacting with CXCR4 surface receptors. From Human immunodeficiency virus type 1 group M subtype B (isolate Lai) (HIV-1).
   5517..5697    +  LTR            5' LTR (truncated): truncated 5' long terminal repeat (LTR) from HIV-1
   5729..5840    +  polyA_signal   bGH poly(A) signal: bovine growth hormone polyadenylation signal
   5957..5978    +  promoter       SV40 promoter (fragment): SV40 enhancer and early promoter
   5999..6427    +  rep_origin     f1 ori (sequence partly withheld): f1 bacteriophage origin of replication; arrow indicates direction of (+) strand synthesis
   6441..6770    +  promoter       SV40 promoter: SV40 enhancer and early promoter
   6818..6865    +  promoter       EM7 promoter: synthetic bacterial promoter&nbsp
   6884..7258    +  CDS            BleoR: antibiotic-binding protein; Sh ble from Streptoalloteichus hindustanus; confers resistance to bleomycin, phleomycin, and Zeocin™
   7268..7393    +  CDS            ble (fragment): BLE_KLEPN - Experimental evidence at protein level: Swiss-Prot protein existence level 1. Binding protein with a strong affinity to the bleomycin family of antibiotics. Binds to CL990; an antimitotic-antibiotic compound. From Klebsiella pneumoniae.
   7388..7509    +  polyA_signal   SV40 poly(A) signal: SV40 polyadenylation signal
   7582..7598    -  protein_bind   lac operator: The lac repressor binds to the lac operator to inhibit transcription in E. coli. This inhibition can be relieved by adding lactose or isopropyl-β-D-thiogalactopyranoside (IPTG). lac repressor encoded by lacI
   7606..7636    -  promoter       lac promoter: promoter for the E. coli lac operon
   7651..7672    -  protein_bind   CAP binding site: CAP binding activates transcription in the presence of cAMP. E. coli catabolite activator protein
   7685..7777    -  CDS            lacI (fragment): lac repressor; lacI; The lac repressor binds to the lac operator to inhibit transcription in E. coli. This inhibition can be relieved by adding lactose or isopropyl-β-D-thiogalactopyranoside (IPTG).
   7960..8548    -  rep_origin     ori: high-copy-number ColE1/pMB1/pBR322/pUC origin of replication
   8719..9579    -  CDS            AmpR: β-lactamase; bla; confers resistance to ampicillin, carbenicillin, and related antibiotics
   9580..9684    -  promoter       AmpR promoter: bla
