[The description below was written by a language model from this plasmid's Addgene catalogue record and pLannotate feature annotations shown in this document.]
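Description:
pRDA_836 is a lentiviral CRISPR guide-expression plasmid built on the pRDA_722 backbone, intended as a positive control for Streptococcus pyogenes Cas9 knockout experiments. Its insert is a single guide targeting CD55. In the annotated 9.7 kb sequence, a human U6 RNA polymerase III promoter sits just upstream of an SpCas9 tracrRNA scaffold, with the guide spacer occupying the gap between them. No Cas9 coding sequence is annotated, so the nuclease would have to be supplied separately, for example from a Cas9-expressing cell line or a second vector.

The transfer cassette has a third-generation, Tat-independent layout. A CMV enhancer/promoter drives a truncated HIV-1 5' LTR, followed by the Ψ packaging signal with a gag fragment, the RRE for Rev-dependent export of genomic RNA, and the cPPT/CTS. Downstream of the guide cassette, the EF-1α core promoter with its intron A drives a puromycin N-acetyltransferase gene for selection of transduced mammalian cells. A WPRE enhances transcript expression, and the cassette ends in a truncated 3' LTR followed by a bGH polyadenylation signal.

Outside the viral region, the backbone carries an f1 origin and an SV40/EM7-driven bleomycin/Zeocin resistance cassette with an SV40 poly(A) signal. It also has lac regulatory remnants, a high-copy ColE1/pUC-type origin and an ampicillin resistance gene used for propagation in E. coli. The record lists a recombination-deficient strain for growth, in keeping with the repeated LTRs. The plasmid comes from a modular vector assembly system for evaluating CRISPR technologies. The record does not describe a readout for the CD55 control.
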