Addgene plasmid #216088: pRDA_836
Purpose: Cas9 [Sp] knockout targeting CD55, positive control
Depositing lab: John Doench. Depositing organization: Broad Institute. Publication: Modular vector assembly enables rapid assessment of emerging CRISPR technologies. McGee AV, Liu YV, Griffith AL, Szegletes ZM, Wen B, Kraus C, Miller NW, Steger RJ, Escude Velasco B, Bosch JA, Zirin JD, Viswanatha R, Sontheimer EJ, Goodale A, Greene MA, Green TM, Doench JG. Cell Genom. 2024 Mar 13;4(3):100519. doi: 10.1016/j.xgen.2024.100519. PubMed 38484704.
Backbone
  Vector backbone: pRDA_722
  Vector type: Lentiviral, CRISPR ; Positive Controls
Growth in bacteria
  Bacterial resistance: Ampicillin, 100 μg/mL
  Growth temperature: 37°C
  Growth strain: NEB Stable
  Copy number: Unknown
Gene/Insert
  Gene/Insert name: CD55 guide
  gRNA/shRNA sequence: TTGTGCCTGCCGGCCGTGTG
  Species: Other
  Cloning method: Unknown
Terms and licenses: Academic/Nonprofit Terms; Industry Terms: Not Available to Industry
Depositor comments: Please visit https://www.biorxiv.org/content/10.1101/2023.10.25.564061v1 for bioRxiv preprint.
How to cite: pRDA_836 was a gift from John Doench (Addgene plasmid # 216088 ; http://n2t.net/addgene:216088 ; RRID:Addgene_216088)
